Addgene plasmid #201377: mut GBP2 V5-Twist
Purpose: Expresses Twist mutant for nucleocytoplasmic transport studies
Depositing lab: Pere Roca-Cusachs. Depositing organization: Institut de Bioenginyeria de Catalunya (IBEC). Publication: Mechanical force application to the nucleus regulates nucleocytoplasmic transport. Andreu I, Granero-Moya I, Chahare NR, Clein K, Molina-Jordan M, Beedle AEM, Elosegui-Artola A, Abenza JF, Rossetti L, Trepat X, Raveh B, Roca-Cusachs P. Nat Cell Biol. 2022 Jun;24(6):896-905. doi: 10.1038/s41556-022-00927-7. Epub 2022 Jun 9. PubMed 35681009.
Backbone
  Vector backbone: pEGFP-C3
  Vector type: Mammalian Expression
Growth in bacteria
  Bacterial resistance: Kanamycin, 50 μg/mL
  Growth temperature: 37°C
  Growth strain: DH5alpha
  Copy number: High Copy
Gene/Insert
  Gene/Insert name: Twist
  Species: M. musculus (mouse)
  Mutation: Y107E
  Entrez Gene: Twist1 (a.k.a. M-Twist, Pde, Ska10, Ska<m10Jus>, Twist, bHLHa38, pdt)
  Tag / fusion protein: V5 (N terminal on insert)
  Cloning method: Ligation Independent Cloning
Terms and licenses: Academic/Nonprofit Terms; Industry Terms: Not Available to Industry
Depositor comments: Internal lab code: IG110/P645
How to cite: mut GBP2 V5-Twist was a gift from Pere Roca-Cusachs (Addgene plasmid # 201377 ; http://n2t.net/addgene:201377 ; RRID:Addgene_201377)
