[The description below was written by a language model from this plasmid's Addgene catalogue record and pLannotate feature annotations shown in this document.]
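Description:
mut GBP2 V5-Twist is a mammalian expression plasmid built on the pEGFP-C3 backbone that expresses a mutant form of mouse Twist1, a basic helix-loop-helix transcriptional regulator, for studies of nucleocytoplasmic transport. The insert carries a Y107E substitution and, according to the catalogue entry, an N-terminal V5 epitope tag. The plasmid name suggests the mutation relates to a "GBP2" interaction or motif, but the record does not explain this. Transcription is driven by the human cytomegalovirus immediate-early enhancer and promoter, which give strong constitutive expression in most mammalian cell lines. In the annotated 4.6 kb sequence the Twist1 coding region lies shortly downstream of the promoter. No EGFP feature is detected, so the fluorescent protein of the parent vector appears to have been removed or replaced. The V5 tag itself is not annotated, although the gap between promoter and Twist1 leaves room for it.

Downstream of the insert the annotation picks up short fragments resembling a His tag, a T7 gene 10-derived solubility tag and a T7 terminator, probably carried over from an earlier bacterial expression vector, followed by a partial SV40 polyadenylation signal. Whether these are translated is not stated. The backbone provides a high-copy ColE1/pUC-type origin for propagation in E. coli, an f1 origin, and a Tn5 NeoR/KanR cassette. This cassette has dual bacterial (AmpR promoter) and SV40 early promoters and an HSV TK polyadenylation signal, so it confers kanamycin resistance in bacteria and G418 resistance in transfected mammalian cells. The construct is suited to transient or stable transfection, with Twist localisation followed through the V5 tag.
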