Features (pLannotate 1.2.2; 15 found; start..end, strand, type, name):
    335..538     +  promoter       CMV promoter: human cytomegalovirus (CMV) immediate early promoter
    628..1242    +  CDS            Twist1: TWST1_MOUSE - Also known as Twist. Experimental evidence at protein level: Swiss-Prot protein existence level 1. Acts as a transcriptional regulator. Inhibits myogenesis by sequestrating E proteins, inhibiting trans-activation by MEF2, and inhibiting DNA-binding by MYOD1 through physical interaction. This interaction probably involves the basic domains of both proteins. Also represses expression of proinflammatory cytokines such as TNFA and IL1B. Regulates cranial suture patterning and fusion. Activates transcription as a heterodimer with E proteins. Regulates gene expression differentially, d
   1296..1313    +  CDS            9xHis (fragment): 9xHis affinity tag
   1323..1372    +  CDS            SET1 (fragment): solubility-enhancement tag derived from T7 phage gene 10B
   1380..1427    +  terminator     T7 terminator: transcription terminator for bacteriophage T7 RNA polymerase
   1452..1483    +  polyA_signal   SV40 poly(A) signal (fragment): SV40 polyadenylation signal
   1490..1945    -  rep_origin     f1 ori (sequence partly withheld): f1 bacteriophage origin of replication; arrow indicates direction of (+) strand synthesis
   1972..2076    +  promoter       AmpR promoter: bla
   2078..2435    +  promoter       SV40 promoter: SV40 enhancer and early promoter
   2470..3264    +  CDS            NeoR/KanR: aminoglycoside phosphotransferase from Tn5; aph(3')-II (or nptII); confers resistance to neomycin, kanamycin, and G418 (Geneticin®)
   3285..3437    +  CDS            ble (fragment): BLE_KLEPN - Experimental evidence at protein level: Swiss-Prot protein existence level 1. Binding protein with a strong affinity to the bleomycin family of antibiotics. Binds to CL990; an antimitotic-antibiotic compound. From Klebsiella pneumoniae.
   3496..3543    +  polyA_signal   HSV TK poly(A) signal: herpes simplex virus thymidine kinase polyadenylation signal (Cole and Stacy, 1985)
   3634..3650    -  polyA_signal   bGH poly(A) signal (fragment): bovine growth hormone polyadenylation signal
   3872..4460    +  rep_origin     ori: high-copy-number ColE1/pMB1/pBR322/pUC origin of replication
   4575..334     +  enhancer       CMV enhancer (across the origin): human cytomegalovirus immediate early enhancer
>Addgene plasmid #201377 | mut GBP2 V5-Twist | addgene full sequence | sequence record 399869 | Addgene NGS Result
ATTAGTTCATAGCCCATATATGGAGTTCCGCGTTACATAACTTACGGTAAATGGCCCGCCTGGCTGACCG
CCCAACGACCCACGCCCATTGACGTCAATAATGACGTATGTTCCCATAGTAACGCCAATAGGGACTTTCC
ATTGACGTCAATGGGTGGAGTATTTACGGTAAACTGCCCACTTGGCAGTACATCAAGTGTATCATATGCC
AAGTACGCCCCCTATTGACGTCAATGACGGTAAATGGCCCGCCTGGCACTATGCCCAGTACATGACCTTA
TGGGACTTTCCTACTTGGCAGTACATCTACGTATTAGTCATCGCTATTACCATGGTGATGCGGTTTTGGC
AGTACATCAATGGGCGTGGATAGCGGTTTGACTCACGGGGATTTCCAAGTCTCCACCCCATTGACGTCAA
TGGGAGTTTGTTTTGGCACCAAAATCAACGGGACTTTCCAAAATGTCGTAACAACTCCGCCCCATTGACG
CAAATGGGCGGTAGGCGTGTACGGTGGGAGGTCTATATAAGCAGAGCTGGTTTAGTGAACCGTCAGATCC
GCTAGCGCTACCGGTCGCCACCATGGGAAAGCCTATTCCTAATCCTCTTCTAGGTCTAGATTCTACTATG
CAGGACGTGTCCAGCTCGCCAGTCTCTCCGGCCGACGACAGCCTGAGCAACAGCGAGGAGGAGCCGGACC
GGCAGCAGCCGGCGAGCGGCAAGCGCGGGGCTCGCAAGAGACGCAGCAGTCGGCGCAGCGCGGGCGGCAG
CGCGGGGCCCGGCGGGGCCACGGGCGGGGGCATCGGAGGCGGCGACGAGCCAGGCAGCCCGGCCCAGGGC
AAGCGCGGCAAGAAATCTGCGGGCGGAGGCGGCGGCGGCGGCGCGGGCGGAGGTGGTGGCGGCGGCGGCG
GCAGCAGCAGCGGGGGCGGGAGCCCGCAGTCGGAGGAGGAGCTGCAGACCCAGCGGGTCATGGCTAACGT
GCGGGAGCGCCAGCGCACGCAGTCGCTGAACGAGGCGTTCGCCGCCCTGCGCAAGATCATCCCCACGCTG
CCCTCGGACAAGCTGAGCAAGATTCAGACCCTCAAACTGGCGGCCAGGTACATCGACTTCCTGTACCAGG
TCCTGCAGAGCGACGAGCTGGACTCCAAGATGGCAAGCTGCAGCTATGTGGCCCACGAGCGGCTCAGCTA
CGCCTTCTCCGTCTGGAGGATGGAGGGGGCCTGGTCCATGTCCGCGTCCCACTAGGTCGACCCGGGTATC
CGTATGATGTGCCTGACTACGCATGATATCTCGAGCACCACCACCACCACCACTGAGATCCGGCTGCTAA
CAAAGCCCGAAAGGAAGCTGAGTTGGCTGCTGCCACCGCTGAGCAATAACTAGCATAACCCCTTGGGGCC
TCTAAACGGGTCTTGAGGGGTTTTTTGCTGAAAGGAGGAACTATATCCGGATGTGGTTTGTCCAAACTCA
TCAATGTATCTTAACGCGTAAATTGTAAGCGTTAATATTTTGTTAAAATTCGCGTTAAATTTTTGTTAAA
TCAGCTCATTTTTTAACCAATAGGCCGAAATCGGCAAAATCCCTTATAAATCAAAAGAATAGACCGAGAT
AGGGT
[37 nt withheld, positions 1616-1652]
AAAGAACGTGGACTCCAACGTCAAAGG
[49 nt withheld, positions 1680-1728]
T
[91 nt withheld, positions 1730-1820]
GAACGTGGCGAGG
[112 nt withheld, positions 1834-1945]
CAGGTGGCACTTTTCGGGGAAATGTGCGCGGAACCCCTATTTGTTTATTTTTCTAAATACATTCAAATAT
GTATCCGCTCATGAGACAATAACCCTGATAAATGCTTCAATAATATTGAAAAAGGAAGAGTCCTGAGGCG
GAAAGAACCAGCTGTGGAATGTGTGTCAGTTAGGGTGTGGAAAGTCCCCAGGCTCCCCAGCAGGCAGAAG
TATGCAAAGCATGCATCTCAATTAGTCAGCAACCAGGTGTGGAAAGTCCCCAGGCTCCCCAGCAGGCAGA
AGTATGCAAAGCATGCATCTCAATTAGTCAGCAACCATAGTCCCGCCCCTAACTCCGCCCATCCCGCCCC
TAACTCCGCCCAGTTCCGCCCATTCTCCGCCCCATGGCTGACTAATTTTTTTTATTTATGCAGAGGCCGA
GGCCGCCTCGGCCCCTGAGCTATTCCAGAAGTAGTGAGGAGGCTTTTTTGGAGGCCTAGGCTTTTGCAAA
GATCGATCAAGAGACAGGATGAGGATCGTTTCGCATGATTGAACAAGATGGATTGCACGCAGGTTCTCCG
GCCGCTTGGGTGGAGAGGCTATTCGGCTATGACTGGGCACAACAGACAATCGGCTGCTCTGATGCCGCCG
TGTTCCGGCTGTCAGCGCAGGGGCGCCCGGTTCTTTTTGTCAAGACCGACCTGTCCGGTGCCCTGAATGA
ACTGCAAGACGAGGCAGCGCGGCTATCGTGGCTGGCCACGACGGGCGTTCCTTGCGCAGCTGTGCTCGAC
GTTGTCACTGAAGCGGGAAGGGACTGGCTGCTATTGGGCGAAGTGCCGGGGCAGGATCTCCTGTCATCTC
ACCTTGCTCCTGCCGAGAAAGTATCCATCATGGCTGATGCAATGCGGCGGCTGCATACGCTTGATCCGGC
TACCTGCCCATTCGACCACCAAGCGAAACATCGCATCGAGCGAGCACGTACTCGGATGGAAGCCGGTCTT
GTCGATCAGGATGATCTGGACGAAGAGCATCAGGGGCTCGCGCCAGCCGAACTGTTCGCCAGGCTCAAGG
CGAGCATGCCCGACGGCGAGGATCTCGTCGTGACCCATGGCGATGCCTGCTTGCCGAATATCATGGTGGA
AAATGGCCGCTTTTCTGGATTCATCGACTGTGGCCGGCTGGGTGTGGCGGACCGCTATCAGGACATAGCG
TTGGCTACCCGTGATATTGCTGAAGAGCTTGGCGGCGAATGGGCTGACCGCTTCCTCGTGCTTTACGGTA
TCGCCGCTCCCGATTCGCAGCGCATCGCCTTCTATCGCCTTCTTGACGAGTTCTTCTGAGCGGGACTCTG
GGGTTCGAAATGACCGACCAAGCGACGCCCAACCTGCCATCACGAGATTTCGATTCCACCGCCGCCTTCT
ATGAAAGGTTGGGCTTCGGAATCGTTTTCCGGGACGCCGGCTGGATGATCCTCCAGCGCGGGGATCTCAT
GCTGGAGTTCTTCGCCCACCCTAGGGGGAGGCTAACTGAAACACGGAAGGAGACAATACCGGAAGGAACC
CGCGCTATGACGGCAATAAAAAGACAGAATAAAACGCACGGTGTTGGGTCGTTTGTTCATAAACGCGGGG
TTCGGTCCCAGGGCTGGCACTCTGTCGATACCCCACCGAGACCCCATTGGGGCCAATACGCCCGCGTTTC
TTCCTTTTCCCCACCCCACCCCCCAAGTTCGGGTGAAGGCCCAGGGCTCGCAGCCAACGTCGGGGCGGCA
GGCCCTGCCATAGCCTCAGGTTACTCATATATACTTTAGATTGATTTAAAACTTCATTTTTAATTTAAAA
GGATCTAGGTGAAGATCCTTTTTGATAATCTCATGACCAAAATCCCTTAACGTGAGTTTTCGTTCCACTG
AGCGTCAGACCCCGTAGAAAAGATCAAAGGATCTTCTTGAGATCCTTTTTTTCTGCGCGTAATCTGCTGC
TTGCAAACAAAAAAACCACCGCTACCAGCGGTGGTTTGTTTGCCGGATCAAGAGCTACCAACTCTTTTTC
CGAAGGTAACTGGCTTCAGCAGAGCGCAGATACCAAATACTGTTCTTCTAGTGTAGCCGTAGTTAGGCCA
CCACTTCAAGAACTCTGTAGCACCGCCTACATACCTCGCTCTGCTAATCCTGTTACCAGTGGCTGCTGCC
AGTGGCGATAAGTCGTGTCTTACCGGGTTGGACTCAAGACGATAGTTACCGGATAAGGCGCAGCGGTCGG
GCTGAACGGGGGGTTCGTGCACACAGCCCAGCTTGGAGCGAACGACCTACACCGAACTGAGATACCTACA
GCGTGAGCTATGAGAAAGCGCCACGCTTCCCGAAGGGAGAAAGGCGGACAGGTATCCGGTAAGCGGCAGG
GTCGGAACAGGAGAGCGCACGAGGGAGCTTCCAGGGGGAAACGCCTGGTATCTTTATAGTCCTGTCGGGT
TTCGCCACCTCTGACTTGAGCGTCGATTTTTGTGATGCTCGTCAGGGGGGCGGAGCCTATGGAAAAACGC
CAGCAACGCGGCCTTTTTACGGTTCCTGGCCTTTTGCTGGCCTTTTGCTCACATGTTCTTTCCTGCGTTA
TCCCCTGATTCTGTGGATAACCGTATTACCGCCATGCATTAGTTATTAATAGTAATCAATTACGGGGTC
